>Addgene plasmid #223521 | pLentiCRISPR v2 puro mGSDME gRNA1 | addgene full sequence | sequence record 457684 | Addgene NGS Result
TGATGCGGTTTTGGCAGTACATCAATGGGCGTGGATAGCGGTTTGACTCACGGGGATTTCCAAGTCTCCA
CCCCATTGACGTCAATGGGAGTTTGTTTTGGCACCAAAATCAACGGGACTTTCCAAAATGTCGTAACAAC
TCCGCCCCATTGACGCAAATGGGCGGTAGGCGTGTACGGTGGGAGGTCTATATAAGCAGCGCGTTTTGCC
TGTACTGGGTCTCTCTGGTTAGACCAGATCTGAGCCTGGGAGCTCTCTGGCTAACTAGGGAACCCACTGC
TTAAGCCTCAATAAAGCTTGCCTTGAGTGCTTCAAGTAGTGTGTGCCCGTCTGTTGTGTGACTCTGGTAA
CTAGAGATCCCTCAGACCCTTTTAGTCAGTGTGGAAAATCTCTAGCAGTGGCGCCCGAACAGGGACTTGA
AAGCGAAAGGGAAACCAGAGGAGCTCTCTCGACGCAGGACTCGGCTTGCTGAAGCGCGCACGGCAAGAGG
CGAGGGGCGGCGACTGGTGAGTACGCCAAAAATTTTGACTAGCGGAGGCTAGAAGGAGAGAGATGGGTGC
GAGAGCGTCAGTATTAAGCGGGGGAGAATTAGATCGCGATGGGAAAAAATTCGGTTAAGGCCAGGGGGAA
AGAAAAAATATAAATTAAAACATATAGTATGGGCAAGCAGGGAGCTAGAACGATTCGCAGTTAATCCTGG
CCTGTTAGAAACATCAGAAGGCTGTAGACAAATACTGGGACAGCTACAACCATCCCTTCAGACAGGATCA
GAAGAACTTAGATCATTATATAATACAGTAGCAACCCTCTATTGTGTGCATCAAAGGATAGAGATAAAAG
ACACCAAGGAAGCTTTAGACAAGATAGAGGAAGAGCAAAACAAAAGTAAGACCACCGCACAGCAAGCGGC
CGCTGATCTTCAGACCTGGAGGAGGAGATATGAGGGACAATTGGAGAAGTGAATTATATAAATATAAAGT
AGTAAAAATTGAACCATTAGGAGTAGCACCCACCAAGGCAAAGAGAAGAGTGGTGCAGAGAGAAAAAAGA
GCAGTGGGAATAGGAGCTTTGTTCCTTGGGTTCTTGGGAGCAGCAGGAAGCACTATGGGCGCAGCGTCAA
TGACGCTGACGGTACAGGCCAGACAATTATTGTCTGGTATAGTGCAGCAGCAGAACAATTTGCTGAGGGC
TATTGAGGCGCAACAGCATCTGTTGCAACTCACAGTCTGGGGCATCAAGCAGCTCCAGGCAAGAATCCTG
GCTGTGGAAAGATACCTAAAGGATCAACAGCTCCTGGGGATTTGGGGTTGCTCTGGAAAACTCATTTGCA
CCACTGCTGTGCCTTGGAATGCTAGTTGGAGTAATAAATCTCTGGAACAGATTTGGAATCACACGACCTG
GATGGAGTGGGACAGAGAAATTAACAATTACACAAGCTTAATACACTCCTTAATTGAAGAATCGCAAAAC
CAGCAAGAAAAGAATGAACAAGAATTATTGGAATTAGATAAATGGGCAAGTTTGTGGAATTGGTTTAACA
TAACAAATTGGCTGTGGTATATAAAATTATTCATAATGATAGTAGGAGGCTTGGTAGGTTTAAGAATAGT
TTTTGCTGTACTTTCTATAGTGAATAGAGTTAGGCAGGGATATTCACCATTATCGTTTCAGACCCACCTC
CCAACCCCGAGGGGACCCGACAGGCCCGAAGGAATAGAAGAAGAAGGTGGAGAGAGAGACAGAGACAGAT
CCATTCGATTAGTGAACGGATCGGCACTGCGTGCGCCAATTCTGCAGACAAATGGCAGTATTCATCCACA
ATTTTAAAAGAAAAGGGGGGATTGGGGGGTACAGTGCAGGGGAAAGAATAGTAGACATAATAGCAACAGA
CATACAAACTAAAGAATTACAAAAACAAATTACAAAAATTCAAAATTTTCGGGTTTATTACAGGGACAGC
AGAGATCCAGTTTGGTTAATTAAGGTACCGAGGGCCTATTTCCCATGATTCCTTCATATTTGCATATACG
ATACAAGGCTGTTAGAGAGATAATTAGAATTAATTTGACTGTAAACACAAAGATATTAGTACAAAATACG
TGACGTAGAAAGTAATAATTTCTTGGGTAGTTTGCAGTTTTAAAATTATGTTTTAAAATGGACTATCATA
TGCTTACCGTAACTTGAAAGTATTTCGATTTCTTGGCTTTATATATCTTGTGGAAAGGACGAAACACCGC
AAGCTGCAACTTCTAAGTCGTTTTAGAGCTAGAAATAGCAAGTTAAAATAAGGCTAGTCCGTTATCAACT
TGAAAAAGTGGCACCGAGTCGGTGCTTTTTTGAATTCGCTAGCTAGGTCTTGAAAGGAGTGGGAATTGGC
TCCGGTGCCCGTCAGTGGGCAGAGCGCACATCGCCCACAGTCCCCGAGAAGTTGGGGGGAGGGGTCGGCA
ATTGATCCGGTGCCTAGAGAAGGTGGCGCGGGGTAAACTGGGAAAGTGATGTCGTGTACTGGCTCCGCCT
TTTTCCCGAGGGTGGGGGAGAACCGTATATAAGTGCAGTAGTCGCCGTGAACGTTCTTTTTCGCAACGGG
TTTGCCGCCAGAACACAGGACCGGTTCTAGAGCGCTGCCACCATGGACAAGAAGTACAGCATCGGCCTGG
ACATCGGCACCAACTCTGTGGGCTGGGCCGTGATCACCGACGAGTACAAGGTGCCCAGCAAGAAATTCAA
GGTGCTGGGCAACACCGACCGGCACAGCATCAAGAAGAACCTGATCGGAGCCCTGCTGTTCGACAGCGGC
GAAACAGCCGAGGCCACCCGGCTGAAGAGAACCGCCAGAAGAAGATACACCAGACGGAAGAACCGGATCT
GCTATCTGCAAGAGATCTTCAGCAACGAGATGGCCAAGGTGGACGACAGCTTCTTCCACAGACTGGAAGA
GTCCTTCCTGGTGGAAGAGGATAAGAAGCACGAGCGGCACCCCATCTTCGGCAACATCGTGGACGAGGTG
GCCTACCACGAGAAGTACCCCACCATCTACCACCTGAGAAAGAAACTGGTGGACAGCACCGACAAGGCCG
ACCTGCGGCTGATCTATCTGGCCCTGGCCCACATGATCAAGTTCCGGGGCCACTTCCTGATCGAGGGCGA
CCTGAACCCCGACAACAGCGACGTGGACAAGCTGTTCATCCAGCTGGTGCAGACCTACAACCAGCTGTTC
GAGGAAAACCCCATCAACGCCAGCGGCGTGGACGCCAAGGCCATCCTGTCTGCCAGACTGAGCAAGAGCA
GACGGCTGGAAAATCTGATCGCCCAGCTGCCCGGCGAGAAGAAGAATGGCCTGTTCGGAAACCTGATTGC
CCTGAGCCTGGGCCTGACCCCCAACTTCAAGAGCAACTTCGACCTGGCCGAGGATGCCAAACTGCAGCTG
AGCAAGGACACCTACGACGACGACCTGGACAACCTGCTGGCCCAGATCGGCGACCAGTACGCCGACCTGT
TTCTGGCCGCCAAGAACCTGTCCGACGCCATCCTGCTGAGCGACATCCTGAGAGTGAACACCGAGATCAC
CAAGGCCCCCCTGAGCGCCTCTATGATCAAGAGATACGACGAGCACCACCAGGACCTGACCCTGCTGAAA
GCTCTCGTGCGGCAGCAGCTGCCTGAGAAGTACAAAGAGATTTTCTTCGACCAGAGCAAGAACGGCTACG
CCGGCTACATTGACGGCGGAGCCAGCCAGGAAGAGTTCTACAAGTTCATCAAGCCCATCCTGGAAAAGAT
GGACGGCACCGAGGAACTGCTCGTGAAGCTGAACAGAGAGGACCTGCTGCGGAAGCAGCGGACCTTCGAC
AACGGCAGCATCCCCCACCAGATCCACCTGGGAGAGCTGCACGCCATTCTGCGGCGGCAGGAAGATTTTT
ACCCATTCCTGAAGGACAACCGGGAAAAGATCGAGAAGATCCTGACCTTCCGCATCCCCTACTACGTGGG
CCCTCTGGCCAGGGGAAACAGCAGATTCGCCTGGATGACCAGAAAGAGCGAGGAAACCATCACCCCCTGG
AACTTCGAGGAAGTGGTGGACAAGGGCGCTTCCGCCCAGAGCTTCATCGAGCGGATGACCAACTTCGATA
AGAACCTGCCCAACGAGAAGGTGCTGCCCAAGCACAGCCTGCTGTACGAGTACTTCACCGTGTATAACGA
GCTGACCAAAGTGAAATACGTGACCGAGGGAATGAGAAAGCCCGCCTTCCTGAGCGGCGAGCAGAAAAAG
GCCATCGTGGACCTGCTGTTCAAGACCAACCGGAAAGTGACCGTGAAGCAGCTGAAAGAGGACTACTTCA
AGAAAATCGAGTGCTTCGACTCCGTGGAAATCTCCGGCGTGGAAGATCGGTTCAACGCCTCCCTGGGCAC
ATACCACGATCTGCTGAAAATTATCAAGGACAAGGACTTCCTGGACAATGAGGAAAACGAGGACATTCTG
GAAGATATCGTGCTGACCCTGACACTGTTTGAGGACAGAGAGATGATCGAGGAACGGCTGAAAACCTATG
CCCACCTGTTCGACGACAAAGTGATGAAGCAGCTGAAGCGGCGGAGATACACCGGCTGGGGCAGGCTGAG
CCGGAAGCTGATCAACGGCATCCGGGACAAGCAGTCCGGCAAGACAATCCTGGATTTCCTGAAGTCCGAC
GGCTTCGCCAACAGAAACTTCATGCAGCTGATCCACGACGACAGCCTGACCTTTAAAGAGGACATCCAGA
AAGCCCAGGTGTCCGGCCAGGGCGATAGCCTGCACGAGCACATTGCCAATCTGGCCGGCAGCCCCGCCAT
TAAGAAGGGCATCCTGCAGACAGTGAAGGTGGTGGACGAGCTCGTGAAAGTGATGGGCCGGCACAAGCCC
GAGAACATCGTGATCGAAATGGCCAGAGAGAACCAGACCACCCAGAAGGGACAGAAGAACAGCCGCGAGA
GAATGAAGCGGATCGAAGAGGGCATCAAAGAGCTGGGCAGCCAGATCCTGAAAGAACACCCCGTGGAAAA
CACCCAGCTGCAGAACGAGAAGCTGTACCTGTACTACCTGCAGAATGGGCGGGATATGTACGTGGACCAG
GAACTGGACATCAACCGGCTGTCCGACTACGATGTGGACCATATCGTGCCTCAGAGCTTTCTGAAGGACG
ACTCCATCGACAACAAGGTGCTGACCAGAAGCGACAAGAACCGGGGCAAGAGCGACAACGTGCCCTCCGA
AGAGGTCGTGAAGAAGATGAAGAACTACTGGCGGCAGCTGCTGAACGCCAAGCTGATTACCCAGAGAAAG
TTCGACAATCTGACCAAGGCCGAGAGAGGCGGCCTGAGCGAACTGGATAAGGCCGGCTTCATCAAGAGAC
AGCTGGTGGAAACCCGGCAGATCACAAAGCACGTGGCACAGATCCTGGACTCCCGGATGAACACTAAGTA
CGACGAGAATGACAAGCTGATCCGGGAAGTGAAAGTGATCACCCTGAAGTCCAAGCTGGTGTCCGATTTC
CGGAAGGATTTCCAGTTTTACAAAGTGCGCGAGATCAACAACTACCACCACGCCCACGACGCCTACCTGA
ACGCCGTCGTGGGAACCGCCCTGATCAAAAAGTACCCTAAGCTGGAAAGCGAGTTCGTGTACGGCGACTA
CAAGGTGTACGACGTGCGGAAGATGATCGCCAAGAGCGAGCAGGAAATCGGCAAGGCTACCGCCAAGTAC
TTCTTCTACAGCAACATCATGAACTTTTTCAAGACCGAGATTACCCTGGCCAACGGCGAGATCCGGAAGC
GGCCTCTGATCGAGACAAACGGCGAAACCGGGGAGATCGTGTGGGATAAGGGCCGGGATTTTGCCACCGT
GCGGAAAGTGCTGAGCATGCCCCAAGTGAATATCGTGAAAAAGACCGAGGTGCAGACAGGCGGCTTCAGC
AAAGAGTCTATCCTGCCCAAGAGGAACAGCGATAAGCTGATCGCCAGAAAGAAGGACTGGGACCCTAAGA
AGTACGGCGGCTTCGACAGCCCCACCGTGGCCTATTCTGTGCTGGTGGTGGCCAAAGTGGAAAAGGGCAA
GTCCAAGAAACTGAAGAGTGTGAAAGAGCTGCTGGGGATCACCATCATGGAAAGAAGCAGCTTCGAGAAG
AATCCCATCGACTTTCTGGAAGCCAAGGGCTACAAAGAAGTGAAAAAGGACCTGATCATCAAGCTGCCTA
AGTACTCCCTGTTCGAGCTGGAAAACGGCCGGAAGAGAATGCTGGCCTCTGCCGGCGAACTGCAGAAGGG
AAACGAACTGGCCCTGCCCTCCAAATATGTGAACTTCCTGTACCTGGCCAGCCACTATGAGAAGCTGAAG
GGCTCCCCCGAGGATAATGAGCAGAAACAGCTGTTTGTGGAACAGCACAAGCACTACCTGGACGAGATCA
TCGAGCAGATCAGCGAGTTCTCCAAGAGAGTGATCCTGGCCGACGCTAATCTGGACAAAGTGCTGTCCGC
CTACAACAAGCACCGGGATAAGCCCATCAGAGAGCAGGCCGAGAATATCATCCACCTGTTTACCCTGACC
AATCTGGGAGCCCCTGCCGCCTTCAAGTACTTTGACACCACCATCGACCGGAAGAGGTACACCAGCACCA
AAGAGGTGCTGGACGCCACCCTGATCCACCAGAGCATCACCGGCCTGTACGAGACACGGATCGACCTGTC
TCAGCTGGGAGGCGACAAGCGACCTGCCGCCACAAAGAAGGCTGGACAGGCTAAGAAGAAGAAAGATTAC
AAAGACGATGACGATAAGGGATCCGGCGCAACAAACTTCTCTCTGCTGAAACAAGCCGGAGATGTCGAAG
AGAATCCTGGACCGACCGAGTACAAGCCCACGGTGCGCCTCGCCACCCGCGACGACGTCCCCAGGGCCGT
ACGCACCCTCGCCGCCGCGTTCGCCGACTACCCCGCCACGCGCCACACCGTCGATCCGGACCGCCACATC
GAGCGGGTCACCGAGCTGCAAGAACTCTTCCTCACGCGCGTCGGGCTCGACATCGGCAAGGTGTGGGTCG
CGGACGACGGCGCCGCGGTGGCGGTCTGGACCACGCCGGAGAGCGTCGAAGCGGGGGCGGTGTTCGCCGA
GATCGGCCCGCGCATGGCCGAGTTGAGCGGTTCCCGGCTGGCCGCGCAGCAACAGATGGAAGGCCTCCTG
GCGCCGCACCGGCCCAAGGAGCCCGCGTGGTTCCTGGCCACCGTCGGAGTCTCGCCCGACCACCAGGGCA
AGGGTCTGGGCAGCGCCGTCGTGCTCCCCGGAGTGGAGGCGGCCGAGCGCGCCGGGGTGCCCGCCTTCCT
GGAGACCTCCGCGCCCCGCAACCTCCCCTTCTACGAGCGGCTCGGCTTCACCGTCACCGCCGACGTCGAG
GTGCCCGAAGGACCGCGCACCTGGTGCATGACCCGCAAGCCCGGTGCCTGAACGCGTTAAGTCGACAATC
AACCTCTGGATTACAAAATTTGTGAAAGATTGACTGGTATTCTTAACTATGTTGCTCCTTTTACGCTATG
TGGATACGCTGCTTTAATGCCTTTGTATCATGCTATTGCTTCCCGTATGGCTTTCATTTTCTCCTCCTTG
TATAAATCCTGGTTGCTGTCTCTTTATGAGGAGTTGTGGCCCGTTGTCAGGCAACGTGGCGTGGTGTGCA
CTGTGTTTGCTGACGCAACCCCCACTGGTTGGGGCATTGCCACCACCTGTCAGCTCCTTTCCGGGACTTT
CGCTTTCCCCCTCCCTATTGCCACGGCGGAACTCATCGCCGCCTGCCTTGCCCGCTGCTGGACAGGGGCT
CGGCTGTTGGGCACTGACAATTCCGTGGTGTTGTCGGGGAAATCATCGTCCTTTCCTTGGCTGCTCGCCT
GTGTTGCCACCTGGATTCTGCGCGGGACGTCCTTCTGCTACGTCCCTTCGGCCCTCAATCCAGCGGACCT
TCCTTCCCGCGGCCTGCTGCCGGCTCTGCGGCCTCTTCCGCGTCTTCGCCTTCGCCCTCAGACGAGTCGG
ATCTCCCTTTGGGCCGCCTCCCCGCGTCGACTTTAAGACCAATGACTTACAAGGCAGCTGTAGATCTTAG
CCACTTTTTAAAAGAAAAGGGGGGACTGGAAGGGCTAATTCACTCCCAACGAAGACAAGATCTGCTTTTT
GCTTGTACTGGGTCTCTCTGGTTAGACCAGATCTGAGCCTGGGAGCTCTCTGGCTAACTAGGGAACCCAC
TGCTTAAGCCTCAATAAAGCTTGCCTTGAGTGCTTCAAGTAGTGTGTGCCCGTCTGTTGTGTGACTCTGG
TAACTAGAGATCCCTCAGACCCTTTTAGTCAGTGTGGAAAATCTCTAGCAGGGCCCGTTTAAACCCGCTG
ATCAGCCTCGACTGTGCCTTCTAGTTGCCAGCCATCTGTTGTTTGCCCCTCCCCCGTGCCTTCCTTGACC
CTGGAAGGTGCCACTCCCACTGTCCTTTCCTAATAAAATGAGGAAATTGCATCGCATTGTCTGAGTAGGT
GTCATTCTATTCTGGGGGGTGGGGTGGGGCAGGACAGCAAGGGGGAGGATTGGGAAGACAATAGCAGGCA
TGCTGGGGATGCGGTGGGCTCTATGGCTTCTGAGGCGGAAAGAACCAGCTGGGGCTCTAGGGGGTATCCC
C
[124 nt withheld, positions 8682-8805]
C
[91 nt withheld, positions 8807-8897]
A
[49 nt withheld, positions 8899-8947]
CCTTTGACGTTGGAGTCCACGTTCTTT
[37 nt withheld, positions 8975-9011]
ACCCTATCTCGGTCTATTCTTTTGATTTATAAGGGATTTTGCCGATTTCGGCCTATTGGTTAAAAAATGA
GCTGATTTAACAAAAATTTAACGCGAATTAATTCTGTGGAATGTGTGTCAGTTAGGGTGTGGAAAGTCCC
CAGGCTCCCCAGCAGGCAGAAGTATGCAAAGCATGCATCTCAATTAGTCAGCAACCAGGTGTGGAAAGTC
CCCAGGCTCCCCAGCAGGCAGAAGTATGCAAAGCATGCATCTCAATTAGTCAGCAACCATAGTCCCGCCC
CTAACTCCGCCCATCCCGCCCCTAACTCCGCCCAGTTCCGCCCATTCTCCGCCCCATGGCTGACTAATTT
TTTTTATTTATGCAGAGGCCGAGGCCGCCTCTGCCTCTGAGCTATTCCAGAAGTAGTGAGGAGGCTTTTT
TGGAGGCCTAGGCTTTTGCAAAAAGCTCCCGGGAGCTTGTATATCCATTTTCGGATCTGATCAGCACGTG
TTGACAATTAATCATCGGCATAGTATATCGGCATAGTATAATACGACAAGGTGAGGAACTAAACCATGGC
CAAGTTGACCAGTGCCGTTCCGGTGCTCACCGCGCGCGACGTCGCCGGAGCGGTCGAGTTCTGGACCGAC
CGGCTCGGGTTCTCCCGGGACTTCGTGGAGGACGACTTCGCCGGTGTGGTCCGGGACGACGTGACCCTGT
TCATCAGCGCGGTCCAGGACCAGGTGGTGCCGGACAACACCCTGGCCTGGGTGTGGGTGCGCGGCCTGGA
CGAGCTGTACGCCGAGTGGTCGGAGGTCGTGTCCACGAACTTCCGGGACGCCTCCGGGCCGGCCATGACC
GAGATCGGCGAGCAGCCGTGGGGGCGGGAGTTCGCCCTGCGCGACCCGGCCGGCAACTGCGTGCACTTCG
TGGCCGAGGAGCAGGACTGACACGTGCTACGAGATTTCGATTCCACCGCCGCCTTCTATGAAAGGTTGGG
CTTCGGAATCGTTTTCCGGGACGCCGGCTGGATGATCCTCCAGCGCGGGGATCTCATGCTGGAGTTCTTC
GCCCACCCCAACTTGTTTATTGCAGCTTATAATGGTTACAAATAAAGCAATAGCATCACAAATTTCACAA
ATAAAGCATTTTTTTCACTGCATTCTAGTTGTGGTTTGTCCAAACTCATCAATGTATCTTATCATGTCTG
TATACCGTCGACCTCTAGCTAGAGCTTGGCGTAATCATGGTCATAGCTGTTTCCTGTGTGAAATTGTTAT
CCGCTCACAATTCCACACAACATACGAGCCGGAAGCATAAAGTGTAAAGCCTGGGGTGCCTAATGAGTGA
GCTAACTCACATTAATTGCGTTGCGCTCACTGCCCGCTTTCCAGTCGGGAAACCTGTCGTGCCAGCTGCA
TTAATGAATCGGCCAACGCGCGGGGAGAGGCGGTTTGCGTATTGGGCGCTCTTCCGCTTCCTCGCTCACT
GACTCGCTGCGCTCGGTCGTTCGGCTGCGGCGAGCGGTATCAGCTCACTCAAAGGCGGTAATACGGTTAT
CCACAGAATCAGGGGATAACGCAGGAAAGAACATGTGAGCAAAAGGCCAGCAAAAGGCCAGGAACCGTAA
AAAGGCCGCGTTGCTGGCGTTTTTCCATAGGCTCCGCCCCCCTGACGAGCATCACAAAAATCGACGCTCA
AGTCAGAGGTGGCGAAACCCGACAGGACTATAAAGATACCAGGCGTTTCCCCCTGGAAGCTCCCTCGTGC
GCTCTCCTGTTCCGACCCTGCCGCTTACCGGATACCTGTCCGCCTTTCTCCCTTCGGGAAGCGTGGCGCT
TTCTCATAGCTCACGCTGTAGGTATCTCAGTTCGGTGTAGGTCGTTCGCTCCAAGCTGGGCTGTGTGCAC
GAACCCCCCGTTCAGCCCGACCGCTGCGCCTTATCCGGTAACTATCGTCTTGAGTCCAACCCGGTAAGAC
ACGACTTATCGCCACTGGCAGCAGCCACTGGTAACAGGATTAGCAGAGCGAGGTATGTAGGCGGTGCTAC
AGAGTTCTTGAAGTGGTGGCCTAACTACGGCTACACTAGAAGAACAGTATTTGGTATCTGCGCTCTGCTG
AAGCCAGTTACCTTCGGAAAAAGAGTTGGTAGCTCTTGATCCGGCAAACAAACCACCGCTGGTAGCGGTG
GTTTTTTTGTTTGCAAGCAGCAGATTACGCGCAGAAAAAAAGGATCTCAAGAAGATCCTTTGATCTTTTC
TACGGGGTCTGACGCTCAGTGGAACGAAAACTCACGTTAAGGGATTTTGGTCATGAGATTATCAAAAAGG
ATCTTCACCTAGATCCTTTTAAATTAAAAATGAAGTTTTAAATCAATCTAAAGTATATATGAGTAAACTT
GGTCTGACAGTTACCAATGCTTAATCAGTGAGGCACCTATCTCAGCGATCTGTCTATTTCGTTCATCCAT
AGTTGCCTGACTCCCCGTCGTGTAGATAACTACGATACGGGAGGGCTTACCATCTGGCCCCAGTGCTGCA
ATGATACCGCGAGACCCACGCTCACCGGCTCCAGATTTATCAGCAATAAACCAGCCAGCCGGAAGGGCCG
AGCGCAGAAGTGGTCCTGCAACTTTATCCGCCTCCATCCAGTCTATTAATTGTTGCCGGGAAGCTAGAGT
AAGTAGTTCGCCAGTTAATAGTTTGCGCAACGTTGTTGCCATTGCTACAGGCATCGTGGTGTCACGCTCG
TCGTTTGGTATGGCTTCATTCAGCTCCGGTTCCCAACGATCAAGGCGAGTTACATGATCCCCCATGTTGT
GCAAAAAAGCGGTTAGCTCCTTCGGTCCTCCGATCGTTGTCAGAAGTAAGTTGGCCGCAGTGTTATCACT
CATGGTTATGGCAGCACTGCATAATTCTCTTACTGTCATGCCATCCGTAAGATGCTTTTCTGTGACTGGT
GAGTACTCAACCAAGTCATTCTGAGAATAGTGTATGCGGCGACCGAGTTGCTCTTGCCCGGCGTCAATAC
GGGATAATACCGCGCCACATAGCAGAACTTTAAAAGTGCTCATCATTGGAAAACGTTCTTCGGGGCGAAA
ACTCTCAAGGATCTTACCGCTGTTGAGATCCAGTTCGATGTAACCCACTCGTGCACCCAACTGATCTTCA
GCATCTTTTACTTTCACCAGCGTTTCTGGGTGAGCAAAAACAGGAAGGCAAAATGCCGCAAAAAAGGGAA
TAAGGGCGACACGGAAATGTTGAATACTCATACTCTTCCTTTTTCAATATTATTGAAGCATTTATCAGGG
TTATTGTCTCATGAGCGGATACATATTTGAATGTATTTAGAAAAATAAACAAATAGGGGTTCCGCGCACA
TTTCCCCGAAAAGTGCCACCTGACGTCGACGGATCGGGAGATCTCCCGATCCCCTATGGTGCACTCTCAG
TACAATCTGCTCTGATGCCGCATAGTTAAGCCAGTATCTGCTCCCTGCTTGTGTGTTGGAGGTCGCTGAG
TAGTGCGCGAGCAAAATTTAAGCTACAACAAGGCAAGGCTTGACCGACAATTGCATGAAGAATCTGCTTA
GGGTTAGGCGTTTTGCGCTGCTTCGCGATGTACGGGCCAGATATACGCGTTGACATTGATTATTGACTAG
TTATTAATAGTAATCAATTACGGGGTCATTAGTTCATAGCCCATATATGGAGTTCCGCGTTACATAACTT
ACGGTAAATGGCCCGCCTGGCTGACCGCCCAACGACCCCCGCCCATTGACGTCAATAATGACGTATGTTC
CCATAGTAACGCCAATAGGGACTTTCCATTGACGTCAATGGGTGGAGTATTTACGGTAAACTGCCCACTT
GGCAGTACATCAAGTGTATCATATGCCAAGTACGCCCCCTATTGACGTCAATGACGGTAAATGGCCCGCC
TGGCATTATGCCCAGTACATGACCTTATGGGACTTTCCTACTTGGCAGTACATCTACGTATTAGTCATCG
CTATTACCATGG
Features (pLannotate 1.2.2; 33 found; start..end, strand, type, name):
    217..397     +  LTR            5' LTR (truncated): truncated 5' long terminal repeat (LTR) from HIV-1
    444..569     +  misc_feature   HIV-1 Ψ: packaging signal of human immunodeficiency virus type 1
    553..916     +  CDS            HIV-1 gag (fragment): gag protein from human immunodeficiency virus 1; gag
   1062..1295    +  misc_feature   RRE: The Rev response element (RRE) of HIV-1 allows for Rev-dependent mRNA export from the nucleus to the cytoplasm.
   1672..1772    +  CDS            Rev (fragment): human immunodeficiency virus 1 (HIV-1) Rev protein; rev; enhances nuclear export of unspliced and incompletely spliced viral mRNAs
   1822..1939    +  misc_feature   cPPT/CTS: central polypurine tract and central termination sequence of HIV-1
   1990..2230    +  promoter       U6 promoter: RNA polymerase III promoter for human U6 snRNA
   2260..2335    +  misc_RNA       gRNA scaffold: guide RNA scaffold for the Streptococcus pyogenes CRISPR/Cas9 system
   2353..2371    +  CDS            small t antigen (fragment): SV40 (simian virus 40) small t antigen
   2397..2608    +  promoter       EF-1α core promoter: core promoter for human elongation factor EF-1α
   2633..6736    +  CDS            Cas9: Cas9 (Csn1) endonuclease from the Streptococcus pyogenes Type II CRISPR/Cas system generates RNA-guided double strand breaks in DNA
   6874..7471    +  CDS            PuroR (fragment): puromycin N-acetyltransferase; pac from Streptomyces; confers resistance to puromycin
   7487..8075    +  misc_feature   WPRE: woodchuck hepatitis virus posttranscriptional regulatory element
   8126..8145    +  misc_feature   cPPT/CTS (fragment): central polypurine tract and central termination sequence of HIV-1
   8147..8380    +  LTR            3' LTR (ΔU3): self-inactivating 3' long terminal repeat (LTR) from HIV-1
   8412..8636    +  polyA_signal   bGH poly(A) signal: bovine growth hormone polyadenylation signal
   8640..8661    +  promoter       SV40 promoter (fragment): SV40 enhancer and early promoter
   8682..9110    +  rep_origin     f1 ori (sequence partly withheld): f1 bacteriophage origin of replication; arrow indicates direction of (+) strand synthesis
   9124..9453    +  promoter       SV40 promoter: SV40 enhancer and early promoter
   9501..9548    +  promoter       EM7 promoter: synthetic bacterial promoter&nbsp
   9567..9941    +  CDS            BleoR: antibiotic-binding protein; Sh ble from Streptoalloteichus hindustanus; confers resistance to bleomycin, phleomycin, and Zeocin™
   9951..10076   +  CDS            ble (fragment): BLE_KLEPN - Experimental evidence at protein level: Swiss-Prot protein existence level 1. Binding protein with a strong affinity to the bleomycin family of antibiotics. Binds to CL990; an antimitotic-antibiotic compound. From Klebsiella pneumoniae.
  10071..10192   +  polyA_signal   SV40 poly(A) signal: SV40 polyadenylation signal
  10263..10285   -  protein_bind   lac operator (fragment): The lac repressor binds to the lac operator to inhibit transcription in E. coli. This inhibition can be relieved by adding lactose or isopropyl-β-D-thiogalactopyranoside (IPTG). lac repressor encoded by lacI
  10289..10319   -  promoter       lac promoter: promoter for the E. coli lac operon
  10334..10355   -  protein_bind   CAP binding site: CAP binding activates transcription in the presence of cAMP. E. coli catabolite activator protein
  10368..10460   -  CDS            lacI (fragment): lac repressor; lacI; The lac repressor binds to the lac operator to inhibit transcription in E. coli. This inhibition can be relieved by adding lactose or isopropyl-β-D-thiogalactopyranoside (IPTG).
  10643..11231   -  rep_origin     ori: high-copy-number ColE1/pMB1/pBR322/pUC origin of replication
  11402..12262   -  CDS            AmpR: β-lactamase; bla; confers resistance to ampicillin, carbenicillin, and related antibiotics
  12263..12367   -  promoter       AmpR promoter: bla
  12426..12478   -  misc_feature   bom (fragment): basis of mobility region from pBR322
  12633..13012   +  enhancer       CMV enhancer: human cytomegalovirus immediate early enhancer
  13013..199     +  promoter       CMV promoter (across the origin): human cytomegalovirus (CMV) immediate early promoter
