[The description below was written by a language model from this plasmid's Addgene catalogue record and pLannotate feature annotations shown in this document.]
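Description:
pLentiCRISPR v2 puro mGSDME gRNA1 is a 13,013-nt, all-in-one lentiviral CRISPR plasmid built on the pLentiCRISPR v2 backbone and designed to knock out mouse gasdermin E (GSDME, also known as DFNA5) in mouse cells. It is propagated in E. coli through a high-copy ColE1/pUC-type origin with ampicillin selection (AmpR). The backbone also carries an f1 origin and an SV40/EM7-driven bleomycin/Zeocin resistance cassette that sits outside the packaged viral region.

The transfer cassette is a self-inactivating HIV-1 design. A CMV enhancer/promoter fused to a truncated 5' LTR drives genomic RNA production in packaging cells. It is followed by the Ψ packaging signal, a gag fragment, the RRE for Rev-dependent nuclear export, and the cPPT/CTS, and the viral region ends in a ΔU3 3' LTR with a downstream bGH polyadenylation signal.

Within the LTRs, a human U6 RNA polymerase III promoter expresses a single guide RNA. It consists of the GSDME-targeting spacer, which occupies the short unannotated gap after the promoter, joined to the Streptococcus pyogenes gRNA scaffold. Downstream, an EF-1α core promoter drives S. pyogenes Cas9 followed by a puromycin N-acetyltransferase coding sequence, with a WPRE to enhance transcript stability and expression. The feature table does not annotate the element linking Cas9 and PuroR, but their arrangement behind one promoter is consistent with co-expression from a single transcript.

Transduced cells therefore receive guide, nuclease and a puromycin selection marker from one integrated provirus. This allows selection of populations in which Cas9 cuts the Gsdme locus to generate loss-of-function alleles. The "gRNA1" in the name suggests it is one of several guides against this gene.
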