Addgene plasmid #223521: pLentiCRISPR v2 puro mGSDME gRNA1
Purpose: Knocking out mGSDME in mouse cells
Depositing lab: Judy Lieberman. Depositing organization: Boston Children's Hospital. Publication: Gasdermin E suppresses tumour growth by activating anti-tumour immunity. Zhang Z, Zhang Y, Xia S, Kong Q, Li S, Liu X, Junqueira C, Meza-Sosa KF, Mok TMY, Ansara J, Sengupta S, Yao Y, Wu H, Lieberman J. Nature. 2020 Mar;579(7799):415-420. doi: 10.1038/s41586-020-2071-9. Epub 2020 Mar 11. PubMed 32188940.
Backbone
  Vector backbone: pLentiCRISPR v2
  Vector type: Mammalian Expression, Lentiviral, CRISPR
Growth in bacteria
  Bacterial resistance: Ampicillin, 100 μg/mL
  Growth temperature: 37°C
  Growth strain: NEB Stable
  Copy number: Unknown
Gene/Insert
  Gene/Insert name: GSDME
  gRNA/shRNA sequence: CAAGCTGCAACTTCTAAGTC
  Species: M. musculus (mouse)
  Entrez Gene: GSDME (a.k.a. DFNA5, ICERE-1)
Terms and licenses: Academic/Nonprofit Terms; Industry Terms: Not Available to Industry
How to cite: pLentiCRISPR v2 puro mGSDME gRNA1 was a gift from Judy Lieberman (Addgene plasmid # 223521 ; http://n2t.net/addgene:223521 ; RRID:Addgene_223521)
